>Addgene plasmid #222984 | pBEL3010 | addgene full sequence | sequence record 444259 | Addgene NGS Result
AGGCGTTTTGCGCTGCTTCGCGATGTACGGGCCAGATATACGCGTTGACATTGATTATTGACTAGTTATT
AATAGTAATCAATTACGGGGTCATTAGTTCATAGCCCATATATGGAGTTCCGCGTTACATAACTTACGGT
AAATGGCCCGCCTGGCTGACCGCCCAACGACCCCCGCCCATTGACGTCAATAATGACGTATGTTCCCATA
GTAACGCCAATAGGGACTTTCCATTGACGTCAATGGGTGGAGTATTTACGGTAAACTGCCCACTTGGCAG
TACATCAAGTGTATCATATGCCAAGTACGCCCCCTATTGACGTCAATGACGGTAAATGGCCCGCCTGGCA
TTATGCCCAGTACATGACCTTATGGGACTTTCCTACTTGGCAGTACATCTACGTATTAGTCATCGCTATT
ACCATGGTGATGCGGTTTTGGCAGTACATCAATGGGCGTGGATAGCGGTTTGACTCACGGGGATTTCCAA
GTCTCCACCCCATTGACGTCAATGGGAGTTTGTTTTGGCACCAAAATCAACGGGACTTTCCAAAATGTCG
TAACAACTCCGCCCCATTGACGCAAATGGGCGGTAGGCGTGTACGGTGGGAGGTCTATATAAGCAGAGCT
CGTTTAGTGAACCGTCAGATCGCCTGGAGACGCCATCCACGCTGTTTTGACCTCCATAGAAGACACCGGG
ACCGATCCAGCCTCCGGACTCTAGAGGATCGAACCCTTGGATCTCTAGCGAATTCCCTCTAGACACAGAC
GCTCACCATGTTGTTGTTATTCTTTGCATTTGCATATTCATTCCAAAGAGGATATGGGCCTTGTGGTAGG
TCCAATAGGCATCTTCGGAACTCCGATTATGACGGGGTAATGATGCTGAATGTGCTGAGCAAAGGAGAAG
AACTTTTCACTGGAGTTGTCCCAATTCTTGTTGAATTAGATGGTGATGTTAATGGGCACAAATTTTCTGT
CCGTGGAGAGGGTGAAGGTGATGCTACAAACGGAAAACTCACCCTTAAATTTATTTGCACTACTGGAAAA
CTACCTGTTCCGTGGCCAACACTTGTCACTACTCTGACCTATGGTGTTCAATGCTTTTCCCGTTATCCGG
ATCACATGAAACGGCATGACTTTTTCAAGAGTGCCATGCCCGAAGGTTATGTACAGGAACGCACTATATC
TTTCAAAGATGACGGGACCTACAAGACGCGTGCTGAAGTCAAGTTTGAAGGTGATACCCTTGTTAATCGT
ATCGAGTTAAAGGGTATTGATTTTAAAGAAGATGGAAACATTCTTGGACACAAACTCGAGTACAACTTTA
ACTCACACAATGTATACATCACGGCAGACAAACAAAAGAATGGAATCAAAGCTAACTTCAAAATTCGCCA
CAACGTTGAAGATGGTTCCGTTCAACTAGCAGACCATTATCAACAAAATACTCCAATTGGCGATGGCCCT
GTCCTTTTACCAGACAACCATTACCTGTCGACACAATCTGTCCTTTCGAAAGATCCCAACGAAAAGCGTG
ACCACATGGTCCTTCTTGAGTTTGTAACTGCTGCTGGGATTACACATGGCATGGATGAGCTCTACAAATG
AGCGGCCGCTCGAGGCCGGCAAGGCCGGATCCCCCGACCTCGACAAGGGTTCGATCCCTACCGGTTAGTA
ATGAGTTTGATATCTCGACAATCAACCTCTGGATTACAAAATTTGTGAAAGATTGACTGGTATTCTTAAC
TATGTTGCTCCTTTTACGCTATGTGGATACGCTGCTTTAATGCCTTTGTATCATGCTATTGCTTCCCGTA
TGGCTTTCATTTTCTCCTCCTTGTATAAATCCTGGTTGCTGTCTCTTTATGAGGAGTTGTGGCCCGTTGT
CAGGCAACGTGGCGTGGTGTGCACTGTGTTTGCTGACGCAACCCCCACTGGTTGGGGCATTGCCACCACC
TGTCAGCTCCTTTCCGGGACTTTCGCTTTCCCCCTCCCTATTGCCACGGCGGAACTCATCGCCGCCTGCC
TTGCCCGCTGCTGGACAGGGGCTCGGCTGTTGGGCACTGACAATTCCGTGGTGTTGTCGGGGAAGCTGAC
GTCCTTTCCATGGCTGCTCGCCTGTGTTGCCACCTGGATTCTGCGCGGGACGTCCTTCTGCTACGTCCCT
TCGGCCCTCAATCCAGCGGACCTTCCTTCCCGCGGCCTGCTGCCGGCTCTGCGGCCTCTTCCGCGTCTTC
GCCTTCGCCCTCAGACGAGTCGGATCTCCCTTTGGGCCGCCTCCCCGCCTGGAACGGGGGAGGCTAACTG
AAACACGGAAGGAGACAATACCGGAAGGAACCCGCGCTATGACGGCAATAAAAAGACAGAATAAAACGCA
CGGGTGTTGGGTCGTTTGTTCATAAACGCGGGGTTCGGTCCCAGGGCTGGCACTCTGTCGATACCCCACC
GAGACCCCATTGGGGCCAATACGCCCGCGTTTCTTCCTTTTCCCCACCCCACCCCCCAAGTTCGGGTGAA
GGCCCAGGGCTCGCAGCCAACGTCGGGGCGGCAGGCCCTGCCATAGCAGATCTGCGCAGCTGGGGCTCTA
GGGGGTATCCCC
[124 nt withheld, positions 2603-2726]
C
[91 nt withheld, positions 2728-2818]
A
[49 nt withheld, positions 2820-2868]
CCTTTGACGTTGGAGTCCACGTTCTTT
[37 nt withheld, positions 2896-2932]
ACCCTATCTCGGTCTATTCTTTTGATTTATAAGGGATTTTGCCGATTTCGGCCTATTGGTTAAAAAATGA
GCTGATTTAACAAAAATTTAACGCGAATTAATTCTGTGGAATGTGTGTCAGTTAGGGTGTGGAAAGTCCC
CAGGCTCCCCAGCAGGCAGAAGTATGCAAAGCATGCATCTCAATTAGTCAGCAACCAGGTGTGGAAAGTC
CCCAGGCTCCCCAGCAGGCAGAAGTATGCAAAGCATGCATCTCAATTAGTCAGCAACCATAGTCCCGCCC
CTAACTCCGCCCATCCCGCCCCTAACTCCGCCCAGTTCCGCCCATTCTCCGCCCCATGGCTGACTAATTT
TTTTTATTTATGCAGAGGCCGAGGCCGCCTCTGCCTCTGAGCTATTCCAGAAGTAGTGAGGAGGCTTTTT
TGGAGGCCTAGGCTTTTGCAAAAAGCTCCCGGGAGCTTGTATATCCATTTTCGGATCTGATCAAGAGACA
GGATGAGGATCGTTTCGCATGATTGAACAAGATGGATTGCACGCAGGTTCTCCGGCCGCTTGGGTGGAGA
GGCTATTCGGCTATGACTGGGCACAACAGACAATCGGCTGCTCTGATGCCGCCGTGTTCCGGCTGTCAGC
GCAGGGGCGCCCGGTTCTTTTTGTCAAGACCGACCTGTCCGGTGCCCTGAATGAACTGCAGGACGAGGCA
GCGCGGCTATCGTGGCTGGCCACGACGGGCGTTCCTTGCGCAGCTGTGCTCGACGTTGTCACTGAAGCGG
GAAGGGACTGGCTGCTATTGGGCGAAGTGCCGGGGCAGGATCTCCTGTCATCTCACCTTGCTCCTGCCGA
GAAAGTATCCATCATGGCTGATGCAATGCGGCGGCTGCATACGCTTGATCCGGCTACCTGCCCATTCGAC
CACCAAGCGAAACATCGCATCGAGCGAGCACGTACTCGGATGGAAGCCGGTCTTGTCGATCAGGATGATC
TGGACGAAGAGCATCAGGGGCTCGCGCCAGCCGAACTGTTCGCCAGGCTCAAGGCGCGCATGCCCGACGG
CGAGGATCTCGTCGTGACCCATGGCGATGCCTGCTTGCCGAATATCATGGTGGAAAATGGCCGCTTTTCT
GGATTCATCGACTGTGGCCGGCTGGGTGTGGCGGACCGCTATCAGGACATAGCGTTGGCTACCCGTGATA
TTGCTGAAGAGCTTGGCGGCGAATGGGCTGACCGCTTCCTCGTGCTTTACGGTATCGCCGCTCCCGATTC
GCAGCGCATCGCCTTCTATCGCCTTCTTGACGAGTTCTTCTGAGCGGGACTCTGGGGTTCGCGAAATGAC
CGACCAAGCGACGCCCAACCTGCCATCACGAGATTTCGATTCCACCGCCGCCTTCTATGAAAGGTTGGGC
TTCGGAATCGTTTTCCGGGACGCCGGCTGGATGATCCTCCAGCGCGGGGATCTCATGCTGGAGTTCTTCG
CCCACCCCAACTTGTTTATTGCAGCTTATAATGGTTACAAATAAAGCAATAGCATCACAAATTTCACAAA
TAAAGCATTTTTTTCACTGCATTCTAGTTGTGGTTTGTCCAAACTCATCAATGTATCTTATCATGTCTGT
ATACCGTCGACCTCTAGCTAGAGCTTGGCGTAATCATGGTCATAGCTGTTTCCTGTGTGAAATTGTTATC
CGCTCACAATTCCACACAACATACGAGCCGGAAGCATAAAGTGTAAAGCCTGGGGTGCCTAATGAGTGAG
CTAACTCACATTAATTGCGTTGCGCTCACTGCCCGCTTTCCAGTCGGGAAACCTGTCGTGCCAGCTGCAT
TAATGAATCGGCCAACGCGCGGGGAGAGGCGGTTTGCGTATTGGGCGCTCTTCCGCTTCCTCGCTCACTG
ACTCGCTGCGCTCGGTCGTTCGGCTGCGGCGAGCGGTATCAGCTCACTCAAAGGCGGTAATACGGTTATC
CACAGAATCAGGGGATAACGCAGGAAAGAACATGTGAGCAAAAGGCCAGCAAAAGGCCAGGAACCGTAAA
AAGGCCGCGTTGCTGGCGTTTTTCCATAGGCTCCGCCCCCCTGACGAGCATCACAAAAATCGACGCTCAA
GTCAGAGGTGGCGAAACCCGACAGGACTATAAAGATACCAGGCGTTTCCCCCTGGAAGCTCCCTCGTGCG
CTCTCCTGTTCCGACCCTGCCGCTTACCGGATACCTGTCCGCCTTTCTCCCTTCGGGAAGCGTGGCGCTT
TCTCATAGCTCACGCTGTAGGTATCTCAGTTCGGTGTAGGTCGTTCGCTCCAAGCTGGGCTGTGTGCACG
AACCCCCCGTTCAGCCCGACCGCTGCGCCTTATCCGGTAACTATCGTCTTGAGTCCAACCCGGTAAGACA
CGACTTATCGCCACTGGCAGCAGCCACTGGTAACAGGATTAGCAGAGCGAGGTATGTAGGCGGTGCTACA
GAGTTCTTGAAGTGGTGGCCTAACTACGGCTACACTAGAAGAACAGTATTTGGTATCTGCGCTCTGCTGA
AGCCAGTTACCTTCGGAAAAAGAGTTGGTAGCTCTTGATCCGGCAAACAAACCACCGCTGGTAGCGGTGG
TTTTTTTGTTTGCAAGCAGCAGATTACGCGCAGAAAAAAAGGATCTCAAGAAGATCCTTTGATCTTTTCT
ACGGGGTCTGACGCTCAGTGGAACGAAAACTCACGTTAAGGGATTTTGGTCATGAGATTATCAAAAAGGA
TCTTCACCTAGATCCTTTTAAATTAAAAATGAAGTTTTAAATCAATCTAAAGTATATATGAGTAAACTTG
GTCTGACAGTTACCAATGCTTAATCAGTGAGGCACCTATCTCAGCGATCTGTCTATTTCGTTCATCCATA
GTTGCCTGACTCCCCGTCGTGTAGATAACTACGATACGGGAGGGCTTACCATCTGGCCCCAGTGCTGCAA
TGATACCGCGAGACCCACGCTCACCGGCTCCAGATTTATCAGCAATAAACCAGCCAGCCGGAAGGGCCGA
GCGCAGAAGTGGTCCTGCAACTTTATCCGCCTCCATCCAGTCTATTAATTGTTGCCGGGAAGCTAGAGTA
AGTAGTTCGCCAGTTAATAGTTTGCGCAACGTTGTTGCCATTGCTACAGGCATCGTGGTGTCACGCTCGT
CGTTTGGTATGGCTTCATTCAGCTCCGGTTCCCAACGATCAAGGCGAGTTACATGATCCCCCATGTTGTG
CAAAAAAGCGGTTAGCTCCTTCGGTCCTCCGATCGTTGTCAGAAGTAAGTTGGCCGCAGTGTTATCACTC
ATGGTTATGGCAGCACTGCATAATTCTCTTACTGTCATGCCATCCGTAAGATGCTTTTCTGTGACTGGTG
AGTACTCAACCAAGTCATTCTGAGAATAGTGTATGCGGCGACCGAGTTGCTCTTGCCCGGCGTCAATACG
GGATAATACCGCGCCACATAGCAGAACTTTAAAAGTGCTCATCATTGGAAAACGTTCTTCGGGGCGAAAA
CTCTCAAGGATCTTACCGCTGTTGAGATCCAGTTCGATGTAACCCACTCGTGCACCCAACTGATCTTCAG
CATCTTTTACTTTCACCAGCGTTTCTGGGTGAGCAAAAACAGGAAGGCAAAATGCCGCAAAAAAGGGAAT
AAGGGCGACACGGAAATGTTGAATACTCATACTCTTCCTTTTTCAATATTATTGAAGCATTTATCAGGGT
TATTGTCTCATGAGCGGATACATATTTGAATGTATTTAGAAAAATAAACAAATAGGGGTTCCGCGCACAT
TTCCCCGAAAAGTGCCACCTGACGTCGACGGATCGGGAGATCTCCCGATCCCCTATGGTGCACTCTCAGT
ACAATCTGCTCTGATGCCGCATAGTTAAGCCAGTATCTGCTCCCTGCTTGTGTGTTGGAGGTCGCTGAGT
AGTGCGCGAGCAAAATTTAAGCTACAACAAGGCAAGGCTTGACCGACAATTGCATGAAGAATCTGCTTAG
GGTT
Features (pLannotate 1.2.2; 19 found; start..end, strand, type, name):
     47..426     +  enhancer       CMV enhancer: human cytomegalovirus immediate early enhancer
    427..630     +  promoter       CMV promoter: human cytomegalovirus (CMV) immediate early promoter
    895..1608    +  CDS            Superfolder GFP: Superfolder GFP is a basic (constitutively fluorescent) green fluorescent protein published in 2005, derived from Aequorea victoria. It is reported to be a very rapidly-maturing weak dimer.
   1700..2288    +  misc_feature   WPRE: woodchuck hepatitis virus posttranscriptional regulatory element
   2353..2401    +  polyA_signal   HSV TK poly(A) signal: herpes simplex virus thymidine kinase polyadenylation signal (Cole and Stacy, 1985)
   2492..2508    -  polyA_signal   bGH poly(A) signal (fragment): bovine growth hormone polyadenylation signal
   2603..3031    +  rep_origin     f1 ori (sequence partly withheld): f1 bacteriophage origin of replication; arrow indicates direction of (+) strand synthesis
   3045..3374    +  promoter       SV40 promoter: SV40 enhancer and early promoter
   3441..4232    +  CDS            neo: KKA2_KLEPN - Also known as kan, nptII. Experimental evidence at protein level: Swiss-Prot protein existence level 1. Resistance to kanamycin, neomycin, paromomycin, ribostamycin, butirosin and gentamicin B. From Klebsiella pneumoniae.
   4258..4416    +  CDS            ble (fragment): BLE_KLEPN - Experimental evidence at protein level: Swiss-Prot protein existence level 1. Binding protein with a strong affinity to the bleomycin family of antibiotics. Binds to CL990; an antimitotic-antibiotic compound. From Klebsiella pneumoniae.
   4411..4532    +  polyA_signal   SV40 poly(A) signal: SV40 polyadenylation signal
   4605..4621    -  protein_bind   lac operator: The lac repressor binds to the lac operator to inhibit transcription in E. coli. This inhibition can be relieved by adding lactose or isopropyl-β-D-thiogalactopyranoside (IPTG). lac repressor encoded by lacI
   4629..4659    -  promoter       lac promoter: promoter for the E. coli lac operon
   4674..4695    -  protein_bind   CAP binding site: CAP binding activates transcription in the presence of cAMP. E. coli catabolite activator protein
   4708..4800    -  CDS            lacI (fragment): lac repressor; lacI; The lac repressor binds to the lac operator to inhibit transcription in E. coli. This inhibition can be relieved by adding lactose or isopropyl-β-D-thiogalactopyranoside (IPTG).
   4983..5571    -  rep_origin     ori: high-copy-number ColE1/pMB1/pBR322/pUC origin of replication
   5742..6602    -  CDS            AmpR: β-lactamase; bla; confers resistance to ampicillin, carbenicillin, and related antibiotics
   6603..6707    -  promoter       AmpR promoter: bla
   6766..6818    -  misc_feature   bom (fragment): basis of mobility region from pBR322
