[The description below was written by a language model from this plasmid's Addgene catalogue record and pLannotate feature annotations shown in this document.]
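Description:
pBEL3010 is a mammalian expression plasmid of about 6.9 kb built on the pcDNA3.4 backbone. It is designed to produce superfolder GFP carrying a putative signal peptide from the Encephalitozoon intestinalis protein Eint_070950. The plasmid is maintained in E. coli through a high-copy ColE1/pUC-type origin and selected with ampicillin via the β-lactamase gene and its native promoter. An f1 phage origin is also present, along with small remnants of lac regulatory sequence and a pBR322 bom fragment that belong to the backbone.

The expression cassette is driven by the human cytomegalovirus immediate early enhancer and promoter for strong constitutive transcription in mammalian cells. The annotated sfGFP coding sequence lies a few hundred bases downstream of the promoter. The signal peptide itself is not annotated as a separate feature, so its exact position and length cannot be read from the table, although the stated purpose indicates it is fused to GFP. Downstream, a WPRE enhances transcript stability and expression, and the HSV thymidine kinase polyadenylation signal terminates the message. A separate SV40 promoter drives the neomycin phosphotransferase gene, followed by an SV40 poly(A) signal, which would permit G418 selection of stably transfected cells. A short ble fragment annotated just after neo appears to be a backbone remnant.

According to the record, the construct was assembled by Gibson cloning and is used to express the fusion in mammalian cells. This offers a fluorescent readout of how the candidate microsporidian signal sequence behaves in a host cell, in work associated with a study of E. intestinalis transcription in human macrophages.
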