Addgene plasmid #222984: pBEL3010
Purpose: To express a putative signal peptide from Encephalitozoon intestinalis protein Eint_070950 fused to GFP in mammalian cells
Depositing lab: Gira Bhabha & Damian Ekiert. Depositing organization: NYU Grossman School of Medicine. Publication: scRNA-seq reveals transcriptional dynamics of Encephalitozoon intestinalis parasites in human macrophages. Jaroenlak P, McCarty KL, Xia B, Lam C, Zwack EE, Yanai I, Bhabha G, Ekiert DC. bioRxiv 2024.05.30.596468 10.1101/2024.05.30.596468.
Backbone
  Vector backbone: pcDNA3.4
  Vector type: Mammalian Expression
Growth in bacteria
  Bacterial resistance: Ampicillin, 100 μg/mL
  Growth temperature: 37°C
  Growth strain: DH5alpha
  Copy number: High Copy
Gene/Insert
  Gene/Insert name: sfGFP
  Species: Putative signal peptide from Encephalitozoon intestinalis and GFP from Aequorea victoria
  Cloning method: Gibson Cloning
Terms and licenses: Academic/Nonprofit Terms; Industry Terms: Not Available to Industry
Depositor comments: Please visit https://doi.org/10.1101/2024.05.30.596468 for bioRxiv preprint.
How to cite: pBEL3010 was a gift from Gira Bhabha & Damian Ekiert (Addgene plasmid # 222984 ; http://n2t.net/addgene:222984 ; RRID:Addgene_222984)
